>Addgene plasmid #61750 | pet42c(+)-GST-USP5 | depositor partial sequence | sequence record 101063 | USP5 coding sequence is inserted into the Sal I and Not I sites of pet42c(+)
ATGGCGGAGCTGAGTGAGGAGGCGCTGCTGTCAGTATTACCGACGATCCGGGTCCCTAAGGCTGGAGACC
GGGTCCACAAAGACGAGTGCGCCTTCTCCTTCGACACGCCGGAGTCTGAGGGGGGCCTCTACATCTGTAT
GAACACGTTTCTGGGCTTTGGGAAACAGTATGTGGAGAGACATTTCAATAAGACCGGCCAGCGAGTCTAC
TTGCACCTCCGGCGGACCCGGCGCCCGAAAGAGGAGGACCCTGCTACAGGCACTGGAGACCCACCCCGGA
AGAAGCCCACGCGGCTGGCTATTGGTGTTGAAGGCGGGTTTGACCTTAGCGAGGAGAAGTTTGAATTAGA
CGAGGATGTGAAGATTGTCATTTTGCCAGATTACCTGGAGATTGCCCGGGATGGACTGGGGGGACTGCCT
GACATTGTCAGAGATCGGGTGACCAGTGCAGTGGAGGCCCTACTGTCGGCCGACTCAGCCTCCCGCAAGC
AGGAGGTGCAGGCATGGGATGGGGAAGTACGGCAGGTGTCTAAGCATGCCTTCAGCCTCAAGCAGTTGGA
CAACCCTGCTCGAATCCCTCCCTGTGGCTGGAAGTGCTCCAAGTGTGACATGAGAGAGAACCTGTGGCTC
AACCTGACTGATGGCTCCATCCTCTGTGGGCGACGCTACTTCGATGGCAGTGGGGGCAACAACCACGCTG
TGGAGCACTACCGAGAGACAGGCTACCCGTTAGCTGTCAAGCTGGGCACCATCACCCCTGATGGAGCTGA
CGTGTACTCATATGATGAGGATGACATGGTCCTGGACCCCAGCCTGGCTGAGCACCTGTCCCACTTCGGC
ATCGACATGCTGAAGATGCAGAAGACAGACAAGACGATGACTGAGTTGGAGATAGACATGAACCAGCGGA
TTGGTGAATGGGAGCTGATCCAGGAGTCAGGTGTGCCACTCAAGCCCCTGTTTGGGCCTGGCTACACAGG
CATCCGGAACCTGGGTAACAGCTGCTACCTCAACTCTGTGGTCCAGGTGCTCTTCAGCATCCCTGACTTC
CAGAGGAAGTATGTGGATAAGCTGGAGAAGATCTTCCAGAATGCCCCGACGGACCCTACCCAGGATTTCA
GCACCCAGGTGGCCAAGCTGGGCCATGGCCTTCTCTCCGGGGAGTATTCCAAGCCAGTACCGGAGTCGGG
CGATGGGGAGCGGGTGCCAGAACAGAAGGAAGTTCAAGATGGCATTGCCCCTCGGATGTTCAAGGCCCTC
ATCGGCAAGGGCCACCCTGAATTCTCCACCAACCGGCAGCAGGATGCCCAGGAGTTCTTCCTTCACCTTA
TCAACATGGTGGAGAGGAATTGCCGGAGCTCTGAAAATCCTAATGAAGTGTTCCGCTTCTTGGTGGAGGA
AAAGATCAAGTGCCTGGCCACAGAGAAGGTGAAGTACACCCAGCGAGTTGACTACATCATGCAGCTGCCT
GTGCCCATGGATGCAGCCCTTAACAAAGAGGAGCTTCTGGAGTACGAGGAGAAGAAGCGGCAAGCCGAAG
AGGAGAAGATGGCACTGCCAGAACTGGTTCGGGCCCAGGTGCCCTTCAGCTCTTGCCTGGAGGCCTACGG
GGCCCCTGAGCAGGTCGATGACTTCTGGAGCACGGCCCTGCAGGCCAAGTCAGTAGCTGTCAAGACCACA
CGATTTGCCTCATTCCCTGACTACCTGGTCATCCAGATCAAGAAGTTCACCTTCGGCTTAGACTGGGTGC
CCAAGAAACTGGATGTGTCCATCGAGATGCCAGAGGAGCTCGACATCTCCCAGTTGAGGGGCACAGGGCT
GCAGCCCGGAGAGGAGGAGCTGCCAGACATTGCCCCACCCCTGGTCACTCCGGATGAGCCCAAAGGTAGC
CTTGGTTTCTATGGCAACGAAGACGAAGACTCCTTCTGCTCCCCTCACTTCTCCTCTCCGACATCGCCCA
TGCTGGATGAATCAGTCATCATCCAGCTGGTGGAGATGGGATTCCCTATGGACGCCTGCCGCAAAGCTGT
CTACTACACGGGCAACAGCGGGGCTGAGGCCGCCATGAACTGGGTCATGTCACACATGGATGATCCAGAT
TTTGCAAACCCCCTCATCCTGCCTGGCTCTAGTGGGCCGGGCTCCACAAGCGCAGCAGCCGACCCCCCTC
CTGAGGACTGTGTGACCACCATTGTCTCCATGGGCTTCTCCCGGGACCAGGCCTTGAAAGCGCTGCGGGC
CACGAACAATAGTTTAGAACGGGCTGTGGACTGGATCTTCAGTCACATTGACGACCTGGATGCTGAAGCT
GCCATGGACATCTCAGAGGGCCGCTCAGCTGCCGACTCCATCTCTGAGTCTGTGCCAGTGGGACCTAAAG
TCCGGGATGGTCCTGGAAAGTATCAGCTCTTTGCCTTCATTAGTCACATGGGCACCTCTACCATGTGTGG
TCACTACGTCTGCCACATCAAGAAAGAAGGCAGATGGGTGATCTACAATGACCAGAAAGTGTGTGCCTCC
GAGAAGCCGCCCAAGGACCTGGGCTACATCTACTTCTACCAGAGAGTGGCCAGCTAA
