>Addgene plasmid #61750 | pet42c(+)-GST-USP5 | addgene partial sequence | sequence record 103777 | pGEX5 5'-GGGCTGGCAAGCCACGTTTGGTG-3'
ACTAGTGGTTCTGGTCATCACCATCACCATCACTCCGCGGGTCTGGTGCCACGCGGTAGTACTGCAATTG
GTATGAAAGAAACCGCTGCTGCTAAATTCGAACGCCAGCACATGGACAGCCCAGATCTGGGTACCGGTGG
TGGCTCCGGTATTGAGGGACGCGGGTCCATGGCGATATCGGGGATCCGAATTCTGTACAGGCCTTGGCGC
GCCTGCAGGCGAGCTCCGTCGACAATGGCGGAGCTGAGTGAGGAGGCGCTGCTGTCAGTATTACCGACGA
TCCGGGTCCCTAAGGCTGGAGACCGGGTCCACAAAGACGAGTGCGCCTTCTCCTTCGACACGCCGGAGTC
TGAGGGGGGCCTCTACATCTGTATGAACACGTTTCTGGGCTTTGGGAAACAGTATGTGGAGAGACATTTC
AATAAGACCGGCCAGCGAGTCTACTTGCACCTCCGGCGGACCCGGCGCCCGAAAGAGGAGGACCCTGCTA
CAGGCACTGGAGACCCACCCCGGAAGAAGCCCACGCGGCTGGCTATTGGTGTTGAAGGCGGGTTTGACCT
TAGCGAGGAGAAGTTTGAATTAGACGAGGATGTGAAGATTGTCATTTTGCCAGATTACCTGGAGATTGCC
CGGGATGGACTGGGGGGACTGCCTGACATTGTCAGAGATCGGGTGACCAGTGCAGTGGAGGCCCTACTGT
CGGCCGACTCAGCCTCCCGCAAGCAGGAGGTGCAGGCATGGGATGGGGAAGTACGGCAGGTGTCTAAGCA
TGCCTTCAGCCTCAAGCAGTTGGACAACCCTGCTCGAATCCCTCCCTGTGGCTGGAAGTGCTCCAAGTGT
GACATGAGAGAG
