[The description below was written by a language model from this plasmid's Addgene catalogue record.]
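Description:
pet42c(+)-GST-USP5 is a bacterial expression plasmid built on the Novagen pET-42c(+) backbone, designed to produce human USP5 (ubiquitin specific peptidase 5, also known as isopeptidase T or IsoT) as an N-terminal GST fusion protein. The backbone is about 5.9 kb and the complete construct about 8.5 kb. It is selected with kanamycin and is recorded as a low-copy plasmid. The record lists a standard cloning strain for propagation. No feature table is provided, so the origin of replication and other backbone elements are not itemised in the record.

The roughly 2.6 kb USP5 coding sequence, corresponding to a human reference transcript, was inserted by restriction cloning between the SalI and NotI sites, both of which remain intact, so the insert can be excised or exchanged. Expression is driven by the T7 promoter, so transcription depends on T7 RNA polymerase. In pET systems this is normally supplied by an expression host carrying an inducible polymerase gene, whereas a cloning strain lacking the polymerase keeps the insert largely silent. The GST moiety is encoded by the backbone upstream of the cloning sites. It serves as an affinity handle for capturing the fusion protein on glutathione resin, and it often helps solubility. The record mentions no tags other than GST.

The stated purpose is simply expression of GST-tagged human USP5. Recombinant protein of this kind is typically used for purification, pull-down assays and in vitro deubiquitination experiments, which fits the associated study of deubiquitinating enzymes in ER-associated degradation.
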