Addgene plasmid #61750: pet42c(+)-GST-USP5
Purpose: express N-terminally GST tagged human USP5
Depositing lab: Yihong Ye. Depositing organization: National Institute of Diabetes & Digestive & Kidney Diseases (NIDDK). Publication: USP13 antagonizes gp78 to maintain functionality of a chaperone in ER-associated degradation. Liu Y, Soetandyo N, Lee JG, Liu L, Xu Y, Clemons WM Jr, Ye Y. Elife. 2014;3:e01369. doi: 10.7554/eLife.01369. Epub 2014 Jan 14. PubMed 24424410.
Backbone
  Vector backbone: PET42C(+)
  Backbone manufacturer: Novagen
  Backbone size w/o insert (bp): 5930
  Total vector size (bp): 8507
  Vector type: Bacterial Expression
Growth in bacteria
  Bacterial resistance: Kanamycin, 50 μg/mL
  Growth temperature: 37°C
  Growth strain: Top10
  Copy number: Low Copy
Gene/Insert
  Gene/Insert name: USP5 (alt names: IsoT; ubiquitin specific peptidase 5 (isopeptidase T))
  Species: H. sapiens (human)
  Insert size (bp): 2577
  GenBank ID: NM_003481.2
  Entrez Gene: USP5 (a.k.a. ISOT)
  Promoter: T7
  Tag / fusion protein: GST (N terminal on backbone)
  Cloning method: Restriction Enzyme; 5′ cloning site SalI (not destroyed); 3′ cloning site NotI (not destroyed)
  Sequencing primers: 5′ TAATACGACTCACTATAGGG; 3′ GCTAGTTATTGCTCAGCGG
Terms and licenses: Academic/Nonprofit Terms; Industry Terms: Not Available to Industry
How to cite: pet42c(+)-GST-USP5 was a gift from Yihong Ye (Addgene plasmid # 61750 ; http://n2t.net/addgene:61750 ; RRID:Addgene_61750)
